Addgene plasmid #31864: pCR4-24XPP7SL
Depositing lab: Robert Singer. Depositing organization: Albert Einstein College of Medicine. Publication: Real-time observation of transcription initiation and elongation on an endogenous yeast gene. Larson DR, Zenklusen D, Wu B, Chao JA, Singer RH. Science. 2011 Apr 22;332(6028):475-8. 10.1126/science.1202142 PubMed 21512033.
Backbone
  Vector backbone: pCR4blunt
Growth in bacteria
  Bacterial resistance: Ampicillin, 100 μg/mL
  Growth temperature: 37°C
  Growth strain: DH5alpha
  Copy number: High Copy
Gene/Insert
  Gene/Insert name: 24xPP7 Stem Loop Cassette
  Insert size (bp): 1450
  Cloning method: TOPO Cloning
  Sequencing primers: 5′ M13R; 3′ M13F
Terms and licenses: Academic/Nonprofit Terms; Industry Terms: Not Available to Industry
Depositor comments: The 24xPP7 stem loop cassettes in this plasmid were generated from two non-identical stem-loops to reduce unnecessary redundancy and the chance of recombination in bacteria. The sequence for a single cassette (with the two non-identical stem-loops in uppercase) is: taaggtacctaattgcctagaaaGGAGCAGACGATATGGCGTCGCTCCctgcaggtcgactctagaaa- CCAGCAGAGCATATGGGCTCGCTGGctgcagtattcccgggttcatt
How to cite: pCR4-24XPP7SL was a gift from Robert Singer (Addgene plasmid # 31864 ; http://n2t.net/addgene:31864 ; RRID:Addgene_31864)
