[The description below was written by a language model from this plasmid's Addgene catalogue record and pLannotate feature annotations shown in this document.]
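Description:
pCR4-24XPP7SL is a bacterial cloning plasmid that stores a tandem array of 24 PP7 bacteriophage RNA stem-loops, built by TOPO cloning of the roughly 1.45 kb cassette into the pCR4blunt backbone. It replicates in E. coli from a high-copy ColE1/pUC-type origin and is selected with ampicillin through the β-lactamase gene. The feature tables also show an intact Tn5-derived NeoR/KanR gene, so kanamycin resistance is present as well. The insert sits in the backbone's lacZα–ccdB positive-selection region, downstream of the lac promoter, operator and CAP site. Interrupting this toxin fusion is what allows recombinant clones to grow in standard strains. T3 and T7 phage promoters, together with the M13 primer sites used for sequencing, flank the insert, so in principle the array could be transcribed in vitro from either side.

The array itself is not annotated as PP7 hairpins. Instead it shows up as twelve evenly spaced short matches to pUC polylinker sequence, about 121 bp apart. These matches mark the linker within each repeat unit, consistent with twelve units of two hairpins each. According to the depositor, each unit contains two non-identical stem-loops, a design chosen to lower sequence redundancy and reduce recombination of the repeats in bacteria. The plasmid carries no eukaryotic promoter or reporter gene, so it acts as a source of the cassette rather than an expression construct. Once placed in a transcript, the hairpins are bound by fluorescently tagged PP7 coat protein, which makes single RNAs visible in live cells. The associated publication used this approach to follow transcription initiation and elongation on an endogenous yeast gene in real time. The two sequence records differ by only two nucleotides and give the same annotation.
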