Features (pLannotate 1.2.2; 27 found; start..end, strand, type, name):
     54..72      -  misc_feature   MCS (fragment): pUC18/19 multiple cloning site
    175..193     -  misc_feature   MCS (fragment): pUC18/19 multiple cloning site
    296..314     -  misc_feature   MCS (fragment): pUC18/19 multiple cloning site
    417..435     -  misc_feature   MCS (fragment): pUC18/19 multiple cloning site
    538..556     -  misc_feature   MCS (fragment): pUC18/19 multiple cloning site
    659..677     -  misc_feature   MCS (fragment): pUC18/19 multiple cloning site
    780..798     -  misc_feature   MCS (fragment): pUC18/19 multiple cloning site
    901..919     -  misc_feature   MCS (fragment): pUC18/19 multiple cloning site
   1022..1040    -  misc_feature   MCS (fragment): pUC18/19 multiple cloning site
   1143..1161    -  misc_feature   MCS (fragment): pUC18/19 multiple cloning site
   1264..1282    -  misc_feature   MCS (fragment): pUC18/19 multiple cloning site
   1385..1403    -  misc_feature   MCS (fragment): pUC18/19 multiple cloning site
   1497..1515    -  promoter       T7 promoter: promoter for bacteriophage T7 RNA polymerase
   1518..1665    +  CDS            lacZα (fragment): LacZα fragment of β-galactosidase; lacZ fragment
   1675..1978    +  CDS            ccdB (fragment): CcdB, a bacterial toxin that poisons DNA gyrase; ccdB; Plasmids containing the ccdB gene cannot be propagated in standard E. coli strains.
   2026..2295    +  CDS            tnpA (fragment): TN5P_ECOLX - Also known as tnp. Experimental evidence at protein level: Swiss-Prot protein existence level 1. Mediates transposition of transposon Tn5 by a 'cut and paste' mechanism. First, the monomeric transposase binds the 19 bp inverted DNA repeats flanking the transposon. Then, dimerization of the DNA- bound transposase creates a synaptic DNA complex. After nicking of the first DNA strand, excision of the transposon proceeds through a series of intermediates. The transposase then mediates the insertion of the transposon at a new site by strand transfer. The activity of the wild- type tran
   2327..3121    +  CDS            NeoR/KanR: aminoglycoside phosphotransferase from Tn5; aph(3')-II (or nptII); confers resistance to neomycin, kanamycin, and G418 (Geneticin®)
   3142..3192    -  misc_feature   bom (fragment): basis of mobility region from pBR322
   3219..3278    +  promoter       AmpR promoter (fragment): bla
   3371..4231    -  CDS            AmpR: β-lactamase; bla; confers resistance to ampicillin, carbenicillin, and related antibiotics
   4232..4284    -  promoter       AmpR promoter (fragment): bla
   4355..4943    +  rep_origin     ori: high-copy-number ColE1/pMB1/pBR322/pUC origin of replication
   5126..5218    +  CDS            lacI (fragment): lac repressor; lacI; The lac repressor binds to the lac operator to inhibit transcription in E. coli. This inhibition can be relieved by adding lactose or isopropyl-β-D-thiogalactopyranoside (IPTG).
   5231..5252    +  protein_bind   CAP binding site: CAP binding activates transcription in the presence of cAMP. E. coli catabolite activator protein
   5267..5297    +  promoter       lac promoter: promoter for the E. coli lac operon
   5305..5321    +  protein_bind   lac operator: The lac repressor binds to the lac operator to inhibit transcription in E. coli. This inhibition can be relieved by adding lactose or isopropyl-β-D-thiogalactopyranoside (IPTG). lac repressor encoded by lacI
   5366..5384    +  promoter       T3 promoter: promoter for bacteriophage T3 RNA polymerase
>Addgene plasmid #31864 | pCR4-24XPP7SL | addgene full sequence | sequence record 327824 | Addgene NGS Result
GGATCCTAAGGTACCTAATTGCCTAGAAAGGAGCAGACGATATGGCGTCGCTCCCTGCAGGTCGACTCTA
GAAACCAGCAGAGCATATGGGCTCGCTGGCTGCAGTATTCCCGGGTTCATTAGATCCTAAGGTACCTAAT
TGCCTAGAAAGGAGCAGACGATATGGCGTCGCTCCCTGCAGGTCGACTCTAGAAACCAGCAGAGCATATG
GGCTCGCTGGCTGCAGTATTCCCGGGTTCATTAGATCCTAAGGTACCTAATTGCCTAGAAAGGAGCAGAC
GATATGGCGTCGCTCCCTGCAGGTCGACTCTAGAAACCAGCAGAGCATATGGGCTCGCTGGCTGCAGTAT
TCCCGGGTTCATTAGATCCTAAGGTACCTAATTGCCTAGAAAGGAGCAGACGATATGGCGTCGCTCCCTG
CAGGTCGACTCTAGAAACCAGCAGAGCATATGGGCTCGCTGGCTGCAGTATTCCCGGGTTCATTAGATCC
TAAGGTACCTAATTGCCTAGAAAGGAGCAGACGATATGGCGTCGCTCCCTGCAGGTCGACTCTAGAAACC
AGCAGAGCATATGGGCTCGCTGGCTGCAGTATTCCCGGGTTCATTAGATCCTAAGGTACCTAATTGCCTA
GAAAGGAGCAGACGATATGGCGTCGCTCCCTGCAGGTCGACTCTAGAAACCAGCAGAGCATATGGGCTCG
CTGGCTGCAGTATTCCCGGGTTCATTAGATCCTAAGGTACCTAATTGCCTAGAAAGGAGCAGACGATATG
GCGTCGCTCCCTGCAGGTCGACTCTAGAAACCAGCAGAGCATATGGGCTCGCTGGCTGCAGTATTCCCGG
GTTCATTAGATCCTAAGGTACCTAATTGCCTAGAAAGGAGCAGACGATATGGCGTCGCTCCCTGCAGGTC
GACTCTAGAAACCAGCAGAGCATATGGGCTCGCTGGCTGCAGTATTCCCGGGTTCATTAGATCCTAAGGT
ACCTAATTGCCTAGAAAGGAGCAGACGATATGGCGTCGCTCCCTGCAGGTCGACTCTAGAAACCAGCAGA
GCATATGGGCTCGCTGGCTGCAGTATTCCCGGGTTCATTAGATCCTAAGGTACCTAATTGCCTAGAAAGG
AGCAGACGATATGGCGTCGCTCCCTGCAGGTCGACTCTAGAAACCAGCAGAGCATATGGGCTCGCTGGCT
GCAGTATTCCCGGGTTCATTAGATCCTAAGGTACCTAATTGCCTAGAAAGGAGCAGACGATATGGCGTCG
CTCCCTGCAGGTCGACTCTAGAAACCAGCAGAGCATATGGGCTCGCTGGCTGCAGTATTCCCGGGTTCAT
TAGATCCTAAGGTACCTAATTGCCTAGAAAGGAGCAGACGATATGGCGTCGCTCCCTGCAGGTCGACTCT
AGAAACCAGCAGAGCATATGGGCTCGCTGGCTGCAGTATTCCCGGGTTCATTAGATCTCGCGAAGGGCGA
ATTCGCGGCCGCTAAATTCAATTCGCCCTATAGTGAGTCGTATTACAATTCACTGGCCGTCGTTTTACAA
CGTCGTGACTGGGAAAACCCTGGCGTTACCCAACTTAATCGCCTTGCAGCACATCCCCCTTTCGCCAGCT
GGCGTAATAGCGAAGAGGCCCGCACCGATCGCCCTTCCCAACAGTTGCGCAGCCTATACGTACGGCAGTT
TAAGGTTTACACCTATAAAAGAGAGAGCCGTTATCGTCTGTTTGTGGATGTACAGAGTGATATTATTGAC
ACGCCGGGGCGACGGATGGTGATCCCCCTGGCCAGTGCACGTCTGCTGTCAGATAAAGTCTCCCGTGAAC
TTTACCCGGTGGTGCATATCGGGGATGAAAGCTGGCGCATGATGACCACCGATATGGCCAGTGTGCCGGT
CTCCGTTATCGGGGAAGAAGTGGCTGATCTCAGCCACCGCGAAAATGACATCAAAAACGCCATTAACCTG
ATGTTCTGGGGAATATAAATGTCAGGCATGAGATTATCAAAAAGGATCTTCACCTAGATCCTTTTCACGT
AGAAAGCCAGTCCGCAGAAACGGTGCTGACCCCGGATGAATGTCAGCTACTGGGCTATCTGGACAAGGGA
AAACGCAAGCGCAAAGAGAAAGCAGGTAGCTTGCAGTGGGCTTACATGGCGATAGCTAGACTGGGCGGTT
TTATGGACAGCAAGCGAACCGGAATTGCCAGCTGGGGCGCCCTCTGGTAAGGTTGGGAAGCCCTGCAAAG
TAAACTGGATGGCTTTCTTGCCGCCAAGGATCTGATGGCGCAGGGGATCAAGCTCTGATCAAGAGACAGG
ATGAGGATCGTTTCGCATGATTGAACAAGATGGATTGCACGCAGGTTCTCCGGCCGCTTGGGTGGAGAGG
CTATTCGGCTATGACTGGGCACAACAGACAATCGGCTGCTCTGATGCCGCCGTGTTCCGGCTGTCAGCGC
AGGGGCGCCCGGTTCTTTTTGTCAAGACCGACCTGTCCGGTGCCCTGAATGAACTGCAAGACGAGGCAGC
GCGGCTATCGTGGCTGGCCACGACGGGCGTTCCTTGCGCAGCTGTGCTCGACGTTGTCACTGAAGCGGGA
AGGGACTGGCTGCTATTGGGCGAAGTGCCGGGGCAGGATCTCCTGTCATCTCACCTTGCTCCTGCCGAGA
AAGTATCCATCATGGCTGATGCAATGCGGCGGCTGCATACGCTTGATCCGGCTACCTGCCCATTCGACCA
CCAAGCGAAACATCGCATCGAGCGAGCACGTACTCGGATGGAAGCCGGTCTTGTCGATCAGGATGATCTG
GACGAAGAGCATCAGGGGCTCGCGCCAGCCGAACTGTTCGCCAGGCTCAAGGCGAGCATGCCCGACGGCG
AGGATCTCGTCGTGACCCATGGCGATGCCTGCTTGCCGAATATCATGGTGGAAAATGGCCGCTTTTCTGG
ATTCATCGACTGTGGCCGGCTGGGTGTGGCGGACCGCTATCAGGACATAGCGTTGGCTACCCGTGATATT
GCTGAAGAGCTTGGCGGCGAATGGGCTGACCGCTTCCTCGTGCTTTACGGTATCGCCGCTCCCGATTCGC
AGCGCATCGCCTTCTATCGCCTTCTTGACGAGTTCTTCTGAATTATTAACGCTTACAATTTCCTGATGCG
GTATTTTCTCCTTACGCATCTGTGCGGTATTTCACACCGCATCAGGTGGCACTTTTCGGGGAAATGTGCG
CGGAACCCCTATTTGTTTATTTTTCTAAATACATTCAAATATGTATCCGCTCATGAGATTATCAAAAAGG
ATCTTCACCTAGATCCTTTTAAATTAAAAATGAAGTTTTAAATCAATCTAAAGTATATATGAGTAAACTT
GGTCTGACAGTTACCAATGCTTAATCAGTGAGGCACCTATCTCAGCGATCTGTCTATTTCGTTCATCCAT
AGTTGCCTGACTCCCCGTCGTGTAGATAACTACGATACGGGAGGGCTTACCATCTGGCCCCAGTGCTGCA
ATGATACCGCGAGACCCACGCTCACCGGCTCCAGATTTATCAGCAATAAACCAGCCAGCCGGAAGGGCCG
AGCGCAGAAGTGGTCCTGCAACTTTATCCGCCTCCATCCAGTCTATTAATTGTTGCCGGGAAGCTAGAGT
AAGTAGTTCGCCAGTTAATAGTTTGCGCAACGTTGTTGCCATTGCTACAGGCATCGTGGTGTCACGCTCG
TCGTTTGGTATGGCTTCATTCAGCTCCGGTTCCCAACGATCAAGGCGAGTTACATGATCCCCCATGTTGT
GCAAAAAAGCGGTTAGCTCCTTCGGTCCTCCGATCGTTGTCAGAAGTAAGTTGGCCGCAGTGTTATCACT
CATGGTTATGGCAGCACTGCATAATTCTCTTACTGTCATGCCATCCGTAAGATGCTTTTCTGTGACTGGT
GAGTACTCAACCAAGTCATTCTGAGAATAGTGTATGCGGCGACCGAGTTGCTCTTGCCCGGCGTCAATAC
GGGATAATACCGCGCCACATAGCAGAACTTTAAAAGTGCTCATCATTGGAAAACGTTCTTCGGGGCGAAA
ACTCTCAAGGATCTTACCGCTGTTGAGATCCAGTTCGATGTAACCCACTCGTGCACCCAACTGATCTTCA
GCATCTTTTACTTTCACCAGCGTTTCTGGGTGAGCAAAAACAGGAAGGCAAAATGCCGCAAAAAAGGGAA
TAAGGGCGACACGGAAATGTTGAATACTCATACTCTTCCTTTTTCAATATTATTGAAGCATTTATCAGGG
TTATTGTCTCATGACCAAAATCCCTTAACGTGAGTTTTCGTTCCACTGAGCGTCAGACCCCGTAGAAAAG
ATCAAAGGATCTTCTTGAGATCCTTTTTTTCTGCGCGTAATCTGCTGCTTGCAAACAAAAAAACCACCGC
TACCAGCGGTGGTTTGTTTGCCGGATCAAGAGCTACCAACTCTTTTTCCGAAGGTAACTGGCTTCAGCAG
AGCGCAGATACCAAATACTGTTCTTCTAGTGTAGCCGTAGTTAGGCCACCACTTCAAGAACTCTGTAGCA
CCGCCTACATACCTCGCTCTGCTAATCCTGTTACCAGTGGCTGCTGCCAGTGGCGATAAGTCGTGTCTTA
CCGGGTTGGACTCAAGACGATAGTTACCGGATAAGGCGCAGCGGTCGGGCTGAACGGGGGGTTCGTGCAC
ACAGCCCAGCTTGGAGCGAACGACCTACACCGAACTGAGATACCTACAGCGTGAGCTATGAGAAAGCGCC
ACGCTTCCCGAAGGGAGAAAGGCGGACAGGTATCCGGTAAGCGGCAGGGTCGGAACAGGAGAGCGCACGA
GGGAGCTTCCAGGGGGAAACGCCTGGTATCTTTATAGTCCTGTCGGGTTTCGCCACCTCTGACTTGAGCG
TCGATTTTTGTGATGCTCGTCAGGGGGGCGGAGCCTATGGAAAAACGCCAGCAACGCGGCCTTTTTACGG
TTCCTGGCCTTTTGCTGGCCTTTTGCTCACATGTTCTTTCCTGCGTTATCCCCTGATTCTGTGGATAACC
GTATTACCGCCTTTGAGTGAGCTGATACCGCTCGCCGCAGCCGAACGACCGAGCGCAGCGAGTCAGTGAG
CGAGGAAGCGGAAGAGCGCCCAATACGCAAACCGCCTCTCCCCGCGCGTTGGCCGATTCATTAATGCAGC
TGGCACGACAGGTTTCCCGACTGGAAAGCGGGCAGTGAGCGCAACGCAATTAATGTGAGTTAGCTCACTC
ATTAGGCACCCCAGGCTTTACACTTTATGCTTCCGGCTCGTATGTTGTGTGGAATTGTGAGCGGATAACA
ATTTCACACAGGAAACAGCTATGACCATGATTACGCCAAGCTCAGAATTAACCCTCACTAAAGGGACTAG
TCCTGCAGGTTTAAACGAATTCGCCCTTCGCG
