Features (pLannotate 1.2.2; 27 found; start..end, strand, type, name):
     54..72      -  misc_feature   MCS (fragment): pUC18/19 multiple cloning site
    175..193     -  misc_feature   MCS (fragment): pUC18/19 multiple cloning site
    296..314     -  misc_feature   MCS (fragment): pUC18/19 multiple cloning site
    417..435     -  misc_feature   MCS (fragment): pUC18/19 multiple cloning site
    538..556     -  misc_feature   MCS (fragment): pUC18/19 multiple cloning site
    659..677     -  misc_feature   MCS (fragment): pUC18/19 multiple cloning site
    780..798     -  misc_feature   MCS (fragment): pUC18/19 multiple cloning site
    901..919     -  misc_feature   MCS (fragment): pUC18/19 multiple cloning site
   1022..1040    -  misc_feature   MCS (fragment): pUC18/19 multiple cloning site
   1143..1161    -  misc_feature   MCS (fragment): pUC18/19 multiple cloning site
   1264..1282    -  misc_feature   MCS (fragment): pUC18/19 multiple cloning site
   1385..1403    -  misc_feature   MCS (fragment): pUC18/19 multiple cloning site
   1497..1515    -  promoter       T7 promoter: promoter for bacteriophage T7 RNA polymerase
   1518..1665    +  CDS            lacZα (fragment): LacZα fragment of β-galactosidase; lacZ fragment
   1675..1978    +  CDS            ccdB (fragment): CcdB, a bacterial toxin that poisons DNA gyrase; ccdB; Plasmids containing the ccdB gene cannot be propagated in standard E. coli strains.
   2026..2295    +  CDS            tnpA (fragment): TN5P_ECOLX - Also known as tnp. Experimental evidence at protein level: Swiss-Prot protein existence level 1. Mediates transposition of transposon Tn5 by a 'cut and paste' mechanism. First, the monomeric transposase binds the 19 bp inverted DNA repeats flanking the transposon. Then, dimerization of the DNA- bound transposase creates a synaptic DNA complex. After nicking of the first DNA strand, excision of the transposon proceeds through a series of intermediates. The transposase then mediates the insertion of the transposon at a new site by strand transfer. The activity of the wild- type tran
   2327..3121    +  CDS            NeoR/KanR: aminoglycoside phosphotransferase from Tn5; aph(3')-II (or nptII); confers resistance to neomycin, kanamycin, and G418 (Geneticin®)
   3142..3192    -  misc_feature   bom (fragment): basis of mobility region from pBR322
   3219..3278    +  promoter       AmpR promoter (fragment): bla
   3371..4229    -  CDS            AmpR: β-lactamase; bla; confers resistance to ampicillin, carbenicillin, and related antibiotics
   4230..4282    -  promoter       AmpR promoter (fragment): bla
   4353..4941    +  rep_origin     ori: high-copy-number ColE1/pMB1/pBR322/pUC origin of replication
   5124..5216    +  CDS            lacI (fragment): lac repressor; lacI; The lac repressor binds to the lac operator to inhibit transcription in E. coli. This inhibition can be relieved by adding lactose or isopropyl-β-D-thiogalactopyranoside (IPTG).
   5229..5250    +  protein_bind   CAP binding site: CAP binding activates transcription in the presence of cAMP. E. coli catabolite activator protein
   5265..5295    +  promoter       lac promoter: promoter for the E. coli lac operon
   5303..5319    +  protein_bind   lac operator: The lac repressor binds to the lac operator to inhibit transcription in E. coli. This inhibition can be relieved by adding lactose or isopropyl-β-D-thiogalactopyranoside (IPTG). lac repressor encoded by lacI
   5364..5382    +  promoter       T3 promoter: promoter for bacteriophage T3 RNA polymerase
>Addgene plasmid #31864 | pCR4-24XPP7SL | analyzer sequence | sequence record 35975
GGATCCTAAGGTACCTAATTGCCTAGAAAGGAGCAGACGATATGGCGTCGCTCCCTGCAGGTCGACTCTA
GAAACCAGCAGAGCATATGGGCTCGCTGGCTGCAGTATTCCCGGGTTCATTAGATCCTAAGGTACCTAAT
TGCCTAGAAAGGAGCAGACGATATGGCGTCGCTCCCTGCAGGTCGACTCTAGAAACCAGCAGAGCATATG
GGCTCGCTGGCTGCAGTATTCCCGGGTTCATTAGATCCTAAGGTACCTAATTGCCTAGAAAGGAGCAGAC
GATATGGCGTCGCTCCCTGCAGGTCGACTCTAGAAACCAGCAGAGCATATGGGCTCGCTGGCTGCAGTAT
TCCCGGGTTCATTAGATCCTAAGGTACCTAATTGCCTAGAAAGGAGCAGACGATATGGCGTCGCTCCCTG
CAGGTCGACTCTAGAAACCAGCAGAGCATATGGGCTCGCTGGCTGCAGTATTCCCGGGTTCATTAGATCC
TAAGGTACCTAATTGCCTAGAAAGGAGCAGACGATATGGCGTCGCTCCCTGCAGGTCGACTCTAGAAACC
AGCAGAGCATATGGGCTCGCTGGCTGCAGTATTCCCGGGTTCATTAGATCCTAAGGTACCTAATTGCCTA
GAAAGGAGCAGACGATATGGCGTCGCTCCCTGCAGGTCGACTCTAGAAACCAGCAGAGCATATGGGCTCG
CTGGCTGCAGTATTCCCGGGTTCATTAGATCCTAAGGTACCTAATTGCCTAGAAAGGAGCAGACGATATG
GCGTCGCTCCCTGCAGGTCGACTCTAGAAACCAGCAGAGCATATGGGCTCGCTGGCTGCAGTATTCCCGG
GTTCATTAGATCCTAAGGTACCTAATTGCCTAGAAAGGAGCAGACGATATGGCGTCGCTCCCTGCAGGTC
GACTCTAGAAACCAGCAGAGCATATGGGCTCGCTGGCTGCAGTATTCCCGGGTTCATTAGATCCTAAGGT
ACCTAATTGCCTAGAAAGGAGCAGACGATATGGCGTCGCTCCCTGCAGGTCGACTCTAGAAACCAGCAGA
GCATATGGGCTCGCTGGCTGCAGTATTCCCGGGTTCATTAGATCCTAAGGTACCTAATTGCCTAGAAAGG
AGCAGACGATATGGCGTCGCTCCCTGCAGGTCGACTCTAGAAACCAGCAGAGCATATGGGCTCGCTGGCT
GCAGTATTCCCGGGTTCATTAGATCCTAAGGTACCTAATTGCCTAGAAAGGAGCAGACGATATGGCGTCG
CTCCCTGCAGGTCGACTCTAGAAACCAGCAGAGCATATGGGCTCGCTGGCTGCAGTATTCCCGGGTTCAT
TAGATCCTAAGGTACCTAATTGCCTAGAAAGGAGCAGACGATATGGCGTCGCTCCCTGCAGGTCGACTCT
AGAAACCAGCAGAGCATATGGGCTCGCTGGCTGCAGTATTCCCGGGTTCATTAGATCTCGCGAAGGGCGA
ATTCGCGGCCGCTAAATTCAATTCGCCCTATAGTGAGTCGTATTACAATTCACTGGCCGTCGTTTTACAA
CGTCGTGACTGGGAAAACCCTGGCGTTACCCAACTTAATCGCCTTGCAGCACATCCCCCTTTCGCCAGCT
GGCGTAATAGCGAAGAGGCCCGCACCGATCGCCCTTCCCAACAGTTGCGCAGCCTATACGTACGGCAGTT
TAAGGTTTACACCTATAAAAGAGAGAGCCGTTATCGTCTGTTTGTGGATGTACAGAGTGATATTATTGAC
ACGCCGGGGCGACGGATGGTGATCCCCCTGGCCAGTGCACGTCTGCTGTCAGATAAAGTCTCCCGTGAAC
TTTACCCGGTGGTGCATATCGGGGATGAAAGCTGGCGCATGATGACCACCGATATGGCCAGTGTGCCGGT
CTCCGTTATCGGGGAAGAAGTGGCTGATCTCAGCCACCGCGAAAATGACATCAAAAACGCCATTAACCTG
ATGTTCTGGGGAATATAAATGTCAGGCATGAGATTATCAAAAAGGATCTTCACCTAGATCCTTTTCACGT
AGAAAGCCAGTCCGCAGAAACGGTGCTGACCCCGGATGAATGTCAGCTACTGGGCTATCTGGACAAGGGA
AAACGCAAGCGCAAAGAGAAAGCAGGTAGCTTGCAGTGGGCTTACATGGCGATAGCTAGACTGGGCGGTT
TTATGGACAGCAAGCGAACCGGAATTGCCAGCTGGGGCGCCCTCTGGTAAGGTTGGGAAGCCCTGCAAAG
TAAACTGGATGGCTTTCTTGCCGCCAAGGATCTGATGGCGCAGGGGATCAAGCTCTGATCAAGAGACAGG
ATGAGGATCGTTTCGCATGATTGAACAAGATGGATTGCACGCAGGTTCTCCGGCCGCTTGGGTGGAGAGG
CTATTCGGCTATGACTGGGCACAACAGACAATCGGCTGCTCTGATGCCGCCGTGTTCCGGCTGTCAGCGC
AGGGGCGCCCGGTTCTTTTTGTCAAGACCGACCTGTCCGGTGCCCTGAATGAACTGCAAGACGAGGCAGC
GCGGCTATCGTGGCTGGCCACGACGGGCGTTCCTTGCGCAGCTGTGCTCGACGTTGTCACTGAAGCGGGA
AGGGACTGGCTGCTATTGGGCGAAGTGCCGGGGCAGGATCTCCTGTCATCTCACCTTGCTCCTGCCGAGA
AAGTATCCATCATGGCTGATGCAATGCGGCGGCTGCATACGCTTGATCCGGCTACCTGCCCATTCGACCA
CCAAGCGAAACATCGCATCGAGCGAGCACGTACTCGGATGGAAGCCGGTCTTGTCGATCAGGATGATCTG
GACGAAGAGCATCAGGGGCTCGCGCCAGCCGAACTGTTCGCCAGGCTCAAGGCGAGCATGCCCGACGGCG
AGGATCTCGTCGTGACCCATGGCGATGCCTGCTTGCCGAATATCATGGTGGAAAATGGCCGCTTTTCTGG
ATTCATCGACTGTGGCCGGCTGGGTGTGGCGGACCGCTATCAGGACATAGCGTTGGCTACCCGTGATATT
GCTGAAGAGCTTGGCGGCGAATGGGCTGACCGCTTCCTCGTGCTTTACGGTATCGCCGCTCCCGATTCGC
AGCGCATCGCCTTCTATCGCCTTCTTGACGAGTTCTTCTGAATTATTAACGCTTACAATTTCCTGATGCG
GTATTTTCTCCTTACGCATCTGTGCGGTATTTCACACCGCATCAGGTGGCACTTTTCGGGGAAATGTGCG
CGGAACCCCTATTTGTTTATTTTTCTAAATACATTCAAATATGTATCCGCTCATGAGATTATCAAAAAGG
ATCTTCACCTAGATCCTTTTAAATTAAAAATGAAGTTTTAAATCAATCTAAAGTATATATGAGTAAACTT
GGTCTGACAGTTACCAATGCTTAATCAGTGAGGCACCTATCTCAGCGATCTGTCTATTTCGTTCATCCAT
AGTTGCCTGACTCCCCGTCGTGTAGATAACTACGATACGGGAGGGCTTACCATCTGGCCCCAGTGCTGCA
ATGATACCGCGAGACCACGCTCACCGGCTCCAGATTTATCAGCAATAAACCAGCCAGCCGGAAGGCCGAG
CGCAGAAGTGGTCCTGCAACTTTATCCGCCTCCATCCAGTCTATTAATTGTTGCCGGGAAGCTAGAGTAA
GTAGTTCGCCAGTTAATAGTTTGCGCAACGTTGTTGCCATTGCTACAGGCATCGTGGTGTCACGCTCGTC
GTTTGGTATGGCTTCATTCAGCTCCGGTTCCCAACGATCAAGGCGAGTTACATGATCCCCCATGTTGTGC
AAAAAAGCGGTTAGCTCCTTCGGTCCTCCGATCGTTGTCAGAAGTAAGTTGGCCGCAGTGTTATCACTCA
TGGTTATGGCAGCACTGCATAATTCTCTTACTGTCATGCCATCCGTAAGATGCTTTTCTGTGACTGGTGA
GTACTCAACCAAGTCATTCTGAGAATAGTGTATGCGGCGACCGAGTTGCTCTTGCCCGGCGTCAATACGG
GATAATACCGCGCCACATAGCAGAACTTTAAAAGTGCTCATCATTGGAAAACGTTCTTCGGGGCGAAAAC
TCTCAAGGATCTTACCGCTGTTGAGATCCAGTTCGATGTAACCCACTCGTGCACCCAACTGATCTTCAGC
ATCTTTTACTTTCACCAGCGTTTCTGGGTGAGCAAAAACAGGAAGGCAAAATGCCGCAAAAAAGGGAATA
AGGGCGACACGGAAATGTTGAATACTCATACTCTTCCTTTTTCAATATTATTGAAGCATTTATCAGGGTT
ATTGTCTCATGACCAAAATCCCTTAACGTGAGTTTTCGTTCCACTGAGCGTCAGACCCCGTAGAAAAGAT
CAAAGGATCTTCTTGAGATCCTTTTTTTCTGCGCGTAATCTGCTGCTTGCAAACAAAAAAACCACCGCTA
CCAGCGGTGGTTTGTTTGCCGGATCAAGAGCTACCAACTCTTTTTCCGAAGGTAACTGGCTTCAGCAGAG
CGCAGATACCAAATACTGTTCTTCTAGTGTAGCCGTAGTTAGGCCACCACTTCAAGAACTCTGTAGCACC
GCCTACATACCTCGCTCTGCTAATCCTGTTACCAGTGGCTGCTGCCAGTGGCGATAAGTCGTGTCTTACC
GGGTTGGACTCAAGACGATAGTTACCGGATAAGGCGCAGCGGTCGGGCTGAACGGGGGGTTCGTGCACAC
AGCCCAGCTTGGAGCGAACGACCTACACCGAACTGAGATACCTACAGCGTGAGCTATGAGAAAGCGCCAC
GCTTCCCGAAGGGAGAAAGGCGGACAGGTATCCGGTAAGCGGCAGGGTCGGAACAGGAGAGCGCACGAGG
GAGCTTCCAGGGGGAAACGCCTGGTATCTTTATAGTCCTGTCGGGTTTCGCCACCTCTGACTTGAGCGTC
GATTTTTGTGATGCTCGTCAGGGGGGCGGAGCCTATGGAAAAACGCCAGCAACGCGGCCTTTTTACGGTT
CCTGGCCTTTTGCTGGCCTTTTGCTCACATGTTCTTTCCTGCGTTATCCCCTGATTCTGTGGATAACCGT
ATTACCGCCTTTGAGTGAGCTGATACCGCTCGCCGCAGCCGAACGACCGAGCGCAGCGAGTCAGTGAGCG
AGGAAGCGGAAGAGCGCCCAATACGCAAACCGCCTCTCCCCGCGCGTTGGCCGATTCATTAATGCAGCTG
GCACGACAGGTTTCCCGACTGGAAAGCGGGCAGTGAGCGCAACGCAATTAATGTGAGTTAGCTCACTCAT
TAGGCACCCCAGGCTTTACACTTTATGCTTCCGGCTCGTATGTTGTGTGGAATTGTGAGCGGATAACAAT
TTCACACAGGAAACAGCTATGACCATGATTACGCCAAGCTCAGAATTAACCCTCACTAAAGGGACTAGTC
CTGCAGGTTTAAACGAATTCGCCCTTCGCG
