>Addgene plasmid #31864 | pCR4-24XPP7SL | addgene partial sequence | sequence record 36676 | M13R
GGGACTAGTCCTGCAGGTTTAAACGAATTCGCCCTTCGCGGGATCCTAAGGTACCTAATTGCCTAGAAAG
GAGCAGACGATATGGCGTCGCTCCCTGCAGGTCGACTCTAGAAACCAGCAGAGCATATGGGCTCGCTGGC
TGCAGTATTCCCGGGTTCATTAGATCCTAAGGTACCTAATTGCCTAGAAAGGAGCAGACGATATGGCGTC
GCTCCCTGCAGGTCGACTCTAGAAACCAGCAGAGCATATGGGCTCGCTGGCTGCAGTATTCCCGGGTTCA
TTAGATCCTAAGGTACCTAATTGCCTAGAAAGGAGCAGACGATATGGCGTCGCTCCCTGCAGGTCGACTC
TAGAAACCAGCAGAGCATATGGGCTCGCTGGCTGCAGTATTCCCGGGTTCATTAGATCCTAAGGTACCTA
ATTGCCTAGAAAGGAGCAGACGATATGGCGTCGCTCCCTGCAGGTCGACTCTAGAAACCAGCAGAGCATA
TGGGCTCGCTGGCTGCAGTATTCCCGGGTTCATTAGATCCTAAGGTACCTAATTGCCTAGAAAGGAGCAG
ACGATATGGCGTCGCTCCCTGCAGGTCGACTCTAGAAACCAGCAGAGCATATGGGCTCGCTGGCTGCAGT
ATTCCCGGGTTCATTAGATCCTAAGGTACCTAATTGCCTAGAAAGGAGCAGACGATATGGCGTCGCTCCC
TGCAGGTCGACTCTAGAAACCAGC
